>Addgene plasmid #176275 | pAAV-SynI-FlpOn-CreOff-TdTomato | addgene full sequence | sequence record 350688 | Addgene NGS Result
CCTGCAGGCAGCTGCGCGCTCGCTCGCTCACTGAGGCCGGGCGACCTTTGGTCGCCCGGCCTCAGTGAGC
GAGCGAGCGCGCAGAGAGGGAGTGGCCAACTCCATCACTAGGGGTTCCTTCTAGACAACTTTGTATAGAA
AAGTTGCTGCAGAGGGCCCTGCGTATGAGTGCAAGTGGGTTTTAGGACCAGGATGAGGCGGGGTGGGGGT
GCCTACCTGACGACCGACCCCGACCCACTGGACAAGCACCCAACCCCCATTCCCCAAATTGCGCATCCCC
TATCAGAGAGGGGGAGGGGAAACAGGATGCGGCGAGGCGCGTGCGCACTGCCAGCTTCAGCACCGCGGAC
AGTGCCTTCGCCCCCGCCTGGCGGCGCGCGCCACCGCCGCCTCAGCACTGAAGGCGCGCTGACGTCACTC
GCCGGTCCCCCGCAAACTCCCCTTCCCGGCCACCTTGGTCGCGTCCGCGCCGCCGCCGGCCCAGCCGGAC
CGCACCACGCGAGGCGCGAGATAGGGGGGCACGGGCGCGACCATCTGCGCTGCGGCGCCGGCGACTCAGC
GCTGCCTCAGTCTGCGGTGGGCAGCGGAGGAGTCGTGTCGTGCCTGAGAGCGCAGCAAGTTTGTACAAAA
AAGCAGGCTGCCACCGAAGTTCCTATTCTATCAGAAGTATAGGAACTTCGCAGAATGGTAGCTGGATTGT
AGCTGCTATTAGCAATATGAAACCTCTTAGAAGTTCCTATTCTCTAGAAAGTATAGGAACTTCATAACTT
CGTATAAAGTATCCTATACGAAGTTATTTAATTAATTACTTGTACAGCTCGTCCATGCCGTACAGGAACA
GGTGGTGGCGGCCCTCGGAGCGCTCGTACTGTTCCACGATGGTGTAGTCCTCGTTGTGGGAGGTGATGTC
CAGCTTGGTGTCCACGTAGTAGTAGCCGGGCAGTTGCACGGGCTTCTTGGCCATGTAGATGGTCTTGAAC
TCCACCAGGTAGTGGCCGCCGTCCTTCAGCTTCAGGGCCTGGTGGATCTCGCCCTTCAGCACGCCGTCGC
GGGGGTACAGGCGCTCGGTGGAGGCCTCCCAGCCCATGGTCTTCTTCTGCATTACGGGGCCGTCGGGGGG
GAAGTTGGTGCCGCGCATCTTCACCTTGTAGATCAGCGTGCCGTCCTGCAGGGAGGAGTCCTGGGTCACG
GTCACCAGACCGCCGTCCTCGAAGTTCATCACGCGCTCCCACTTGAAGCCCTCGGGGAAGGACAGCTTCT
TGTAATCGGGGATGTCGGCGGGGTGCTTCACGTACGCCTTGGAGCCGTACATGAACTGGGGGGACAGGAT
GTCCCAGGCGAAGGGCAGGGGGCCGCCCTTGGTCACCTTCAGCTTGGCGGTCTGGGTGCCCTCGTAGGGG
CGGCCCTCGCCCTCGCCCTCGATCTCGAACTCGTGGCCGTTCATGGAGCCCTCCATGCGCACCTTGAAGC
GCATGAACTCTTTGATGACGGCCATGTTGTTGTCCTCGGAGGAGGCGGTGCCGGAGCTGCCGCTGCCGGT
GCTGCCGGTGCCATGCCCCAGGAACAGGTGGTGGCGGCCCTCGGAGCGCTCGTACTGTTCCACGATGGTG
TAGTCCTCGTTGTGGGAGGTGATGTCCAGCTTGGTGTCCACGTAGTAGTAGCCGGGCAGTTGCACGGGCT
TCTTGGCCATGTAGATGGTCTTGAACTCCACCAGGTAGTGGCCGCCGTCCTTCAGCTTCAGGGCCTGGTG
GATCTCGCCCTTCAGCACGCCGTCGCGGGGGTACAGGCGCTCGGTGGAGGCCTCCCAGCCCATGGTCTTC
TTCTGCATTACGGGGCCGTCGGGGGGGAAGTTGGTGCCGCGCATCTTCACCTTGTAGATCAGCGTGCCGT
CCTGCAGGGAGGAGTCCTGGGTCACGGTCACCAGACCGCCGTCCTCGAAGTTCATCACGCGCTCCCACTT
GAAGCCCTCGGGGAAGGACAGCTTCTTGTAATCGGGGATGTCGGCGGGGTGCTTCACGTACGCCTTGGAG
CCGTACATGAACTGGGGGGACAGGATGTCCCAGGCGAAGGGCAGGGGGCCGCCCTTGGTCACCTTCAGCT
TGGCGGTCTGGGTGCCCTCGTAGGGGCGGCCCTCGCCCTCGCCCTCGATCTCGAACTCGTGGCCGTTCAT
GGAGCCCTCCATGCGCACCTTGAAGCGCATGAACTCTTTGATGACCTCCTCGCCCTTGCTCACCATGGTG
GCGCTAGCTACGTAGGCGCGCCAATAACTTCGTATAAAGTATCCTATACGAAGTTATGAAGTTCCTATAC
TTCTGATAGAATAGGAACTTCTTGCCTTAACCCAGAAATTATCACTGTTATTCTTTAGAATGGTGCAAAG
AGAAGTTCCTATACTTTCTAGAGAATAGGAACTTCCAACCCAGCTTTCTTGTACAAAGTGGGAATTCCGA
TAATCAACCTCTGGATTACAAAATTTGTGAAAGATTGACTGGTATTCTTAACTATGTTGCTCCTTTTACG
CTATGTGGATACGCTGCTTTAATGCCTTTGTATCATGCTATTGCTTCCCGTATGGCTTTCATTTTCTCCT
CCTTGTATAAATCCTGGTTGCTGTCTCTTTATGAGGAGTTGTGGCCCGTTGTCAGGCAACGTGGCGTGGT
GTGCACTGTGTTTGCTGACGCAACCCCCACTGGTTGGGGCATTGCCACCACCTGTCAGCTCCTTTCCGGG
ACTTTCGCTTTCCCCCTCCCTATTGCCACGGCGGAACTCATCGCCGCCTGCCTTGCCCGCTGCTGGACAG
GGGCTCGGCTGTTGGGCACTGACAATTCCGTGGTGTTGTCGGGGAAGCTGACGTCCTTTCCATGGCTGCT
CGCCTGTGTTGCCACCTGGATTCTGCGCGGGACGTCCTTCTGCTACGTCCCTTCGGCCCTCAATCCAGCG
GACCTTCCTTCCCGCGGCCTGCTGCCGGCTCTGCGGCCTCTTCCGCGTCTTCGCCTTCGCCCTCAGACGA
GTCGGATCTCCCTTTGGGCCGCCTCCCCGCATCGGGAATTCCTAGAGCTCGCTGATCAGCCTCGACTGTG
CCTTCTAGTTGCCAGCCATCTGTTGTTTGCCCCTCCCCCGTGCCTTCCTTGACCCTGGAAGGTGCCACTC
CCACTGTCCTTTCCTAATAAAATGAGGAAATTGCATCGCATTGTCTGAGTAGGTGTCATTCTATTCTGGG
GGGTGGGGTGGGGCAGGACAGCAAGGGGGAGGATTGGGAAGAGAATAGCAGGCATGCTGGGGAGGGCCGC
AGGAACCCCTAGTGATGGAGTTGGCCACTCCCTCTCTGCGCGCTCGCTCGCTCACTGAGGCCGGGCGACC
AAAGGTCGCCCGACGCCCGGGCTTTGCCCGGGCGGCCTCAGTGAGCGAGCGAGCGCGCAGCTGCCTGCAG
GGGCGCCTGATGCGGTATTTTCTCCTTACGCATCTGTGCGGTATTTCACACCGCATA
[95 nt withheld, positions 3488-3582]
T
[46 nt withheld, positions 3584-3629]
C
[141 nt withheld, positions 3631-3771]
CCTTTGACGTTGGAGTCCACGTTCTTT
[37 nt withheld, positions 3799-3835]
ACTCTATCTCGGGCTATTCTTTTGATTTATAAGGGATTTTGCCGATTTCGGTCTATTGGTTAAAAAATGA
GCTGATTTAACAAAAATTTAACGCGAATTTTAACAAAATATTAACGTTTACAATTTTATGGTGCACTCTC
AGTACAATCTGCTCTGATGCCGCATAGTTAAGCCAGCCCCGACACCCGCCAACACCCGCTGACGCGCCCT
GACGGGCTTGTCTGCTCCCGGCATCCGCTTACAGACAAGCTGTGACCGTCTCCGGGAGCTGCATGTGTCA
GAGGTTTTCACCGTCATCACCGAAACGCGCGAGACGAAAGGGCCTCGTGATACGCCTATTTTTATAGGTT
AATGTCATGATAATAATGGTTTCTTAGACGTCAGGTGGCACTTTTCGGGGAAATGTGCGCGGAACCCCTA
TTTGTTTATTTTTCTAAATACATTCAAATATGTATCCGCTCATGAGACAATAACCCTGATAAATGCTTCA
ATAATATTGAAAAAGGAAGAGTATGAGTATTCAACATTTCCGTGTCGCCCTTATTCCCTTTTTTGCGGCA
TTTTGCCTTCCTGTTTTTGCTCACCCAGAAACGCTGGTGAAAGTAAAAGATGCTGAAGATCAGTTGGGTG
CACGAGTGGGTTACATCGAACTGGATCTCAACAGCGGTAAGATCCTTGAGAGTTTTCGCCCCGAAGAACG
TTTTCCAATGATGAGCACTTTTAAAGTTCTGCTATGTGGCGCGGTATTATCCCGTATTGACGCCGGGCAA
GAGCAACTCGGTCGCCGCATACACTATTCTCAGAATGACTTGGTTGAGTACTCACCAGTCACAGAAAAGC
ATCTTACGGATGGCATGACAGTAAGAGAATTATGCAGTGCTGCCATAACCATGAGTGATAACACTGCGGC
CAACTTACTTCTGACAACGATCGGAGGACCGAAGGAGCTAACCGCTTTTTTGCACAACATGGGGGATCAT
GTAACTCGCCTTGATCGTTGGGAACCGGAGCTGAATGAAGCCATACCAAACGACGAGCGTGACACCACGA
TGCCTGTAGCAATGGCAACAACGTTGCGCAAACTATTAACTGGCGAACTACTTACTCTAGCTTCCCGGCA
ACAATTAATAGACTGGATGGAGGCGGATAAAGTTGCAGGACCACTTCTGCGCTCGGCCCTTCCGGCTGGC
TGGTTTATTGCTGATAAATCTGGAGCCGGTGAGCGTGGAAGCCGCGGTATCATTGCAGCACTGGGGCCAG
ATGGTAAGCCCTCCCGTATCGTAGTTATCTACACGACGGGGAGTCAGGCAACTATGGATGAACGAAATAG
ACAGATCGCTGAGATAGGTGCCTCACTGATTAAGCATTGGTAACTGTCAGACCAAGTTTACTCATATATA
CTTTAGATTGATTTAAAACTTCATTTTTAATTTAAAAGGATCTAGGTGAAGATCCTTTTTGATAATCTCA
TGACCAAAATCCCTTAACGTGAGTTTTCGTTCCACTGAGCGTCAGACCCCGTAGAAAAGATCAAAGGATC
TTCTTGAGATCCTTTTTTTCTGCGCGTAATCTGCTGCTTGCAAACAAAAAAACCACCGCTACCAGCGGTG
GTTTGTTTGCCGGATCAAGAGCTACCAACTCTTTTTCCGAAGGTAACTGGCTTCAGCAGAGCGCAGATAC
CAAATACTGTTCTTCTAGTGTAGCCGTAGTTAGGCCACCACTTCAAGAACTCTGTAGCACCGCCTACATA
CCTCGCTCTGCTAATCCTGTTACCAGTGGCTGCTGCCAGTGGCGATAAGTCGTGTCTTACCGGGTTGGAC
TCAAGACGATAGTTACCGGATAAGGCGCAGCGGTCGGGCTGAACGGGGGGTTCGTGCACACAGCCCAGCT
TGGAGCGAACGACCTACACCGAACTGAGATACCTACAGCGTGAGCTATGAGAAAGCGCCACGCTTCCCGA
AGGGAGAAAGGCGGACAGGTATCCGGTAAGCGGCAGGGTCGGAACAGGAGAGCGCACGAGGGAGCTTCCA
GGGGGAAACGCCTGGTATCTTTATAGTCCTGTCGGGTTTCGCCACCTCTGACTTGAGCGTCGATTTTTGT
GATGCTCGTCAGGGGGGCGGAGCCTATGGAAAAACGCCAGCAACGCGGCCTTTTTACGGTTCCTGGCCTT
TTGCTGGCCTTTTGCTCACATGT
Features (pLannotate 1.2.2; 22 found; start..end, strand, type, name):
     38..119     -  repeat_region  AAV2 ITR (fragment): inverted terminal repeat of adeno-associated virus serotype 2 inverted
    126..146     +  protein_bind   attB4: mutant version of attB; core recombination site for the Gateway® BP reaction BP Clonase™
    168..615     +  promoter       hSyn promoter: human synapsin I promoter; confers neuron-specific expression (Kügler et al., 2003)
    616..636     +  protein_bind   attB1: mutant version of attB; core recombination site for the Gateway® BP reaction BP Clonase™
    680..729     -  intron         β-globin intron (fragment): internally truncated intron from human β-globin
    730..763     +  protein_bind   FRT (minimal): supports FLP-mediated excision but not integration (Turan and Bode, 2011) FLP recombinase from the Saccharomyces cerevisiae 2μ plasmid
    764..797     -  protein_bind   lox2272: Cre-mediated recombination occurs in the 8-bp core sequence (GGATACTT). lox2272 sites are compatible with each other, but incompatible with loxP or loxN sites (Lee and Saito, 1988). Cre recombinase
    809..2236    -  CDS            tdTomato: tdTomato is a basic (constitutively fluorescent) orange fluorescent protein published in 2004, derived from Discosoma sp.. It is reported to be a somewhat slowly-maturing tandem dimer with low acid sensitivity.
   2264..2297    -  protein_bind   lox2272: Cre-mediated recombination occurs in the 8-bp core sequence (GGATACTT). lox2272 sites are compatible with each other, but incompatible with loxP or loxN sites (Lee and Saito, 1988). Cre recombinase
   2332..2382    -  intron         β-globin intron (fragment): internally truncated intron from human β-globin
   2382..2415    -  protein_bind   FRT (minimal): supports FLP-mediated excision but not integration (Turan and Bode, 2011) FLP recombinase from the Saccharomyces cerevisiae 2μ plasmid
   2421..2441    -  protein_bind   attB2: mutant version of attB; core recombination site for the Gateway® BP reaction BP Clonase™
   2452..3040    +  misc_feature   WPRE: woodchuck hepatitis virus posttranscriptional regulatory element
   3076..3187    +  polyA_signal   bGH poly(A) signal: bovine growth hormone polyadenylation signal
   3291..3431    +  repeat_region  AAV2 ITR: inverted terminal repeat of adeno-associated virus serotype 2 inverted
   3436..3487    -  misc_feature   bom (fragment): basis of mobility region from pBR322
   3506..3961    +  rep_origin     f1 ori (sequence partly withheld): f1 bacteriophage origin of replication; arrow indicates direction of (+) strand synthesis
   3962..4011    -  misc_feature   bom (fragment): basis of mobility region from pBR322
   4113..4148    -  CDS            rop (fragment): Rop protein, which maintains plasmids at low copy number; rop
   4243..4347    +  promoter       AmpR promoter: bla
   4348..5208    +  CDS            AmpR: β-lactamase; bla; confers resistance to ampicillin, carbenicillin, and related antibiotics
   5379..5967    +  rep_origin     ori: high-copy-number ColE1/pMB1/pBR322/pUC origin of replication
