[The description below was written by a language model from this plasmid's Addgene catalogue record and pLannotate feature annotations shown in this document.]
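Description:
pAAV-SynI-FlpOn-CreOff-TdTomato is an adeno-associated virus transfer plasmid of about 6 kb, built on a commercially made pAAV-SynI backbone. It expresses the red-orange fluorescent protein tdTomato in neurons that contain Flp recombinase but lack Cre. It is maintained in bacteria as a high-copy plasmid through a ColE1/pUC-type origin with ampicillin selection (AmpR, β-lactamase), and it also carries an f1 phage origin. The record names a recombination-deficient growth strain, which is typical for plasmids with repeat-rich ITRs. The sequenced record is 6,028 nt, slightly shorter than the catalogued 6,050 bp, and one of the two AAV2 ITRs is annotated only as a fragment.

Between the AAV2 inverted terminal repeats, which direct replication and packaging of the cassette into AAV particles, the human synapsin I promoter provides neuron-restricted transcription. Downstream, a WPRE enhances transcript stability and expression, and a bovine growth hormone polyadenylation signal ends the transcript. Gateway attB4, attB1 and attB2 sites left over from assembly flank the promoter and insert modules.

The tdTomato coding sequence sits in reverse orientation relative to the promoter, so it is silent by default. It is bracketed by an outer pair of minimal FRT sites in opposing orientation, so Flp inverts the cassette into the sense direction (Flp-On). An inner pair of lox2272 sites in the same orientation allows Cre to excise the coding sequence and abolish expression (Cre-Off). Short β-globin intron fragments lie beside the recombinase sites. This Boolean "Flp AND NOT Cre" logic supports intersectional, exclusion-based labelling of neuronal subpopulations in recombinase driver lines or after viral co-delivery.
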