Addgene plasmid #176275: pAAV-SynI-FlpOn-CreOff-TdTomato
Purpose: Viral vector for expression of TdTomato in cells expressing Flp AND NOT Cre driven by the human Synapsin promoter.
Depositing lab: Martin Riccomagno. Depositing organization: University of California, Riverside. Publication: ExBoX - a simple Boolean exclusion strategy to drive expression in neurons. Ubina T, Vahedi-Hunter T, Agnew-Svoboda W, Wong W, Gupta A, Santhakumar V, Riccomagno MM. J Cell Sci. 2021 Oct 15;134(20). pii: 272538. doi: 10.1242/jcs.257212. Epub 2021 Oct 20. PubMed 34515305.
Backbone
  Vector backbone: pAAV-SynI
  Backbone manufacturer: Vector Builder
  Backbone size w/o insert (bp): 4278
  Total vector size (bp): 6050
  Vector type: Mammalian Expression, AAV, Cre/Lox
Growth in bacteria
  Bacterial resistance: Ampicillin, 100 μg/mL
  Growth temperature: 37°C
  Growth strain: NEB Stable
  Copy number: High Copy
Gene/Insert
  Gene/Insert name: tdTomato (alt name: tandem dimer Tomato)
  Species: Synthetic
  Insert size (bp): 1772
  Promoter: human Synapsin I
  Cloning method: Unknown
  Sequencing primers: 5′ CTGTTCCTGTACGGCATGG; 3′ CATAGCGTAAAAGGAGCAACA
Terms and licenses: Academic/Nonprofit Terms; Industry Terms: Not Available to Industry
How to cite: pAAV-SynI-FlpOn-CreOff-TdTomato was a gift from Martin Riccomagno (Addgene plasmid # 176275 ; http://n2t.net/addgene:176275 ; RRID:Addgene_176275)
